Addgene plasmid #159712: pG20_6xHis_Blp
Purpose: (Empty Backbone) pGREEN-based cloning construct for expression in planta
Depositing lab: Hans-Henning Kunz. Depositing organization: Washington State University. Publication: An updated pGREEN-based vector suite for cost-effective cloning in plant molecular biology. Pratt AI, Knoblauch J, Kunz HH. MicroPubl Biol. 2020 Oct 7;2020. doi: 10.17912/micropub.biology.000317. PubMed 33274321.
Backbone
  Vector backbone: pGREEN
  Backbone size (bp): 5065
  Vector type: Plant Expression
  Selectable markers: Basta
  Tag / fusion protein: His (C terminal on backbone)
Growth in bacteria
  Bacterial resistance: Kanamycin, 50 μg/mL
  Growth temperature: 37°C
  Growth strain: DH5alpha
  Copy number: High Copy
Gene/Insert
  Gene/Insert name: None
  Tag / fusion protein: His (C terminal on backbone)
Terms and licenses: Academic/Nonprofit Terms; Industry Terms: Not Available to Industry
Depositor comments: Empty pGREEN expression vector for cloning; HSP terminator
How to cite: pG20_6xHis_Blp was a gift from Hans-Henning Kunz (Addgene plasmid # 159712 ; http://n2t.net/addgene:159712 ; RRID:Addgene_159712)
