[The description below was written by a language model from this plasmid's Addgene catalogue record and pLannotate feature annotations shown in this document.]
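Description:
pG20_6xHis_Blp is an empty plant expression backbone of 5,065 bp from an updated pGREEN-based binary vector suite, intended for cloning a gene of interest and expressing it in planta. In E. coli it is maintained at high copy through a ColE1/pUC-type origin and selected with kanamycin via an aph(3')-Ia KanR gene. It also carries the pSa origin typical of pGREEN vectors, which supports replication in Agrobacterium when the pSa replicase is provided in trans, generally from a helper plasmid. Nopaline-type right and left border repeats delimit the T-DNA that is transferred to plant cells.

Within the T-DNA there are two units. The plant selection cassette consists of the CaMV 35S promoter driving bar, the Streptomyces hygroscopicus phosphinothricin acetyltransferase that confers tolerance to glufosinate (Basta), followed by the CaMV poly(A) signal. A short yokD-like fragment annotated between bar and the poly(A) signal is probably residual sequence rather than a functional part. The cloning and expression unit lies on the opposite strand. It provides a 6xHis tag positioned to be fused to the C terminus of an inserted coding sequence, followed by the Arabidopsis HSP18.2 terminator, an efficient transcription terminator. No insert is present. The roughly 700 bp upstream of the His tag, where a promoter for the gene of interest would be expected, is unannotated, so neither the feature table nor the catalogue entry identifies that promoter. Only a small NOS promoter fragment is detected, lying between the HSP terminator and the right border. The "Blp" in the name is not explained in the record. The vector is suited to making His-tagged fusion proteins for Agrobacterium-mediated plant transformation with Basta selection.
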