Features (pLannotate 1.2.2; 14 found; start..end, strand, type, name):
    323..347     -  misc_feature   RB T-DNA repeat: right border repeat from nopaline C58 T-DNA
    471..501     +  promoter       NOS promoter (fragment): nopaline synthase promoter
    512..760     -  terminator     HSP terminator: efficient transcription terminator from the Arabidopsis thaliana heat shock protein 18.2 gene (Nagaya et al., 2010)
    771..788     -  CDS            7xHis (fragment): 6xHis affinity tag
   1516..1861    +  promoter       CaMV 35S promoter: strong constitutive promoter from cauliflower mosaic virus
   1813..1859    +  promoter       minimal CaMV 35S promoter: minimal 35S promoter from cauliflower mosaic virus
   1881..2429    +  CDS            bar: PAT_STRHY - Experimental evidence at protein level: Swiss-Prot protein existence level 1. Inactivates phosphinothricin (PPT) by transfer of an acetyl group from acetyl CoA. Can also acetylate demethylphosphinothricin but not PTT or glutamate. This enzyme is an effector of phosphinothricin tripeptide (PTT or bialaphos) resistance. From Streptomyces hygroscopicus. Introduced by genetic manipulation and expressed in glufosinate-tolerant maize by Dekalb Genetics.
   2450..2614    +  CDS            yokD (fragment): YOKD_BACSU - Experimental evidence at protein level: Swiss-Prot protein existence level 1. May contribute to antibiotic resistance. From Bacillus subtilis (strain 168).
   2664..2840    +  polyA_signal   CaMV poly(A) signal: cauliflower mosaic virus polyadenylation signal
   2848..2870    -  misc_feature   LB T-DNA repeat: left border repeat from nopaline C58 T-DNA (truncated)
   2997..3432    -  rep_origin     pSa ori: origin of replication from bacterial plasmid pSa
   3437..3538    -  CDS            TRA2_ECOLX (fragment): Protein predicted: Swiss-Prot protein existence level 4. Required for transposition of transposon Tn903. From Escherichia coli.
   3723..4538    +  CDS            KanR: aminoglycoside phosphotransferase; aph(3')-Ia; confers resistance to kanamycin in bacteria or G418 (Geneticin®) in eukaryotes
   4709..232     +  rep_origin     ori (across the origin): high-copy-number ColE1/pMB1/pBR322/pUC origin of replication
>Addgene plasmid #159712 | pG20_6xHis_Blp | addgene full sequence | sequence record 314408 | Addgene NGS Result
GACCTACACCGAACTGAGATACCTACAGCGTGAGCTATGAGAAAGCGCCACGCTTCCCGAAGGGAGAAAG
GCGGACAGGTATCCGGTAAGCGGCAGGGTCGGAACAGGAGAGCGCACGAGGGAGCTTCCAGGGGGAAACG
CCTGGTATCTTTATAGTCCTGTCGGGTTTCGCCACCTCTGACTTGAGCGTCGATTTTTGTGATGCTCGTC
AGGGGGGCGGAGCCTATGGAAAAACGCCAGCAACGCGGCCTTTTTACGGTTCCTGGCCTTTTGCTGGCCT
TTTGCTCACATGAGATCTCAAACAAACACATACAGCGACTTAGTTTACCCGCCAATATATCCTGTCAAAC
ACTGATAGTTTAAACTGAAGGCGGGAAACGACAATCTGATCATGAGCGGAGAATTAAGGGAGTCACGTTA
TGACCCCCGCCGATGACGCGGGACAAGCCGTTTTACGTTTGGAACTGACAGAACCGCAACGTTGAAGGAG
CCACTCAGCCGATCTGAATTCCTTATCTTTAATCATATTCCATAGTCCATACCATAGCACATACAGTAGT
TATATGCTGCAGAAGAGATCCAACAAAACATTCACAATGGATTATAGAAACATTTGTTTATTCATTATAA
TGAGATCTTACATTCATTTAATATTAGAAAAAGCCACAAATTCATAACACAACAAGCCAAGAAAAAAACA
CAAACTTAAGCACACAAGCTATTTATTTGACACACCAAATATTTCATCTTCATCTTCATATGAGCTCTTA
GTGATGGTGATGGTGATGCCCGGGAGCGGTACCCTCGAGGTCGACAGTACTATCGATGGATCCACTAGTG
GCGCGCCAGGCCTGAGCCCGGTTAACTCTAGTCTGTTAATCAGAAAAACTCAGATTAATCGACAAATTCG
ATCGCACAAACTAGAAACTAACACCAGATCTAGATAGAAATCACAAATCGAAGAGTAATTATTCGACAAA
ACTCAAATTATTTGAACAAATCGGATGATATCTATGAAACCCTAATCGAGAATTAAGATGATATCTAACG
ATCAAACCCAGAAAATCGTCTTCGATCTAAGATTAACAGAATCTAAACCAAAGAACATATACGAAATTGG
GATCGAACGAAAACAAAATCGAAGATTTTGAGAGAATAAGGAACACAGAAATTTACCTTGATCACGGTAG
AGAGAATTGAGAGAAAGTTTTTAAGATTTTGAGAAATTGAAATCTGAATTGTGAAGAAGAAGAGGTCTTT
GGGTATTGTTTTATAGAAGAAGAAGAAGAAAAGACGAGGACGACTAGGTCACGAGAAAGCTAAGGCGGTG
AAGCAATAGCTAATAATAAAATGACACGTGTATTGAGCGTTGTTTACACGCAAAGTTGTTTTTGGCTAAT
TGCCTTATTTTTAGGTTGAGGAAAAGTATTTGTGCTTTGAGTTGATAAACACGACTCGTGTGTGCCGGCT
GCAACCACTTTGACGCCGTTTATTACTGACTCGTCGAAGCTTTATTGAGACTTTTCAACAAAGGGTAATT
TCGGGAAACCTCCTCGGATTCCATTGCCCAGCTATCTGTCACTTCATCGAAAGGACAGTAGAAAAGGAAG
GTGGCTCCTACAAATGCCATCATTGCGATAAAGGAAAGGCTATCATTCAAGATGCCTCTGCCGACAGTGG
TCCCAAAGATGGACCCCCACCCACGAGGAGCATCGTGGAAAAAGAAGTCGTTCCAACCACGACTTCAAAG
CAAGTGGATTGATGTGACATCTCCACTGACGTAAGGGATGACGCACAATCCCACTATCCTTCGCAAGACC
CTTCCTCTATATAAGGAAGTTCATTTCATTTGGAGAGGACAGCCCAAGCTGATCCCCCCTATGAGCCCAG
AACGACGCCCGGCCGACATCCGCCGTGCCACCGAGGCGGACATGCCGGCGGTCTGCACCATCGTCAACCA
CTACATCGAGACAAGCACGGTCAACTTCCGTACCGAGCCGCAGGAACCGCAGGAGTGGACGGACGACCTC
GTCCGTCTGCGGGAGCGCTATCCCTGGCTCGTCGCCGAGGTGGACGGCGAGGTCGCCGGCATCGCCTACG
CGGGTCCCTGGAAGGCACGCAACGCCTACGACTGGACGGCCGAGTCCACCGTGTACGTCTCCCCCCGCCA
CCAGCGGACGGGACTGGGCTCCACGCTCTACACCCACCTGCTGAAGTCCCTGGAGGCACAGGGCTTCAAG
AGCGTGGTCGCTGTCATCGGGCTGCCCAACGACCCGAGCGTGCGCATGCACGAGGCGCTCGGATATGCCC
CCCGCGGCATGCTGCGGGCGGCCGGCTTCAAGCACGGGAACTGGCATGACGTGGGTTTCTGGCAGCTGGA
CTTCAGCCTGCCGGTGCCGCCCCGTCCGGTCCTGCCCGTCACCGAAATCTGAAGTAGATGCCGACCGAAC
AAGAGCTGATTTCGAGAACGCCTCAGCCAGCAACTCGCGCGAGCCTAGCAAGGCAAATGCGAGAGAACGG
CCTTACGCTTGGTGGCACAGTTCTCGTCCACAGTTCGCTAAGCTCGCTCGGCTGGGTCGCGGGAGGGCCG
GTCGCAGTGATTCAGGAATTAATTCGGTACGCTGAAATCACCAGTCTCTCTCTACAAATCTATCTCTCTC
TATTTTCTCCATAAATAATGTGTGAGTAGTTTCCCGATAAGGGAAATTAGGGTTCTTATAGGGTTTCGCT
CATGTGTTGAGCATATAAGAAACCCTTAGTATGTATTTGTATTTGTAAAATACTTCTATCAATAAAATTT
CTAATTCCTAAAACCAAAATCCAGTACTAAAATCCAGATCGATAACGTTACACCACAATATATCCTGCCA
AGATCTAATTCCGGGGATCGGAAATCCAGAAGCCCGAGAGGTTGCCGCCTTTCGGGCTTTTTCTTTTTCA
AAAAAAAAAATTTATAAAACGATCTGTTGCGGCCGGCCGCCGGGTTGTGGGCAAAGGCGCTCGACGGTGG
GCAACCGCTTGCGGTTGTCCACGGGCGGAGCCGGTGCGCGTAGCGCATTGTCCACAAGCCAAGGGCGACC
AATAATTGATATATATATTCATAATTGAAAAGCTAATTGAACATACTACTTGCTGTAACTACTTGCCGGA
GCGAGGGGTGTTTGCAAGCTGTTGATCTGAAAGGGCTATTAGCGTTCTCACGTGCCTTTTTGATTAGCGA
TTTCACGTGACCTTATTAGCGATTTCACGTACTCCGATTAGCGATTTCACGTACCCTGATTAGCGATTTC
ACGTGGATAGTTTTTGGAGCGGGCCGGAAAGCCCCGTGAATCAAGGCTTTGCGGGGCATTAGCGGTTTCA
CGTGGATAACTACCCTCTATCCACAGGCTTCCGGGGATAAAAAAGCCCGCTCGACGGCGGGCTGTTGGAT
GGGGATCGCCTGAATCGCCCCATCATCCAGCCAGAAAGTGAGGGAGCCACGGTTGATGAGAGCTTTGTTG
TAGGTGGACCAGTTGGTGATTTTGAACTTTTGCTTTGCCACGGAACGGTCTGCGTTGTCGGGAAGATGCG
TGATCTGATCCTTCAACTCAGCAAAAGTTCGATTTATTCAACAAAGCCACGTTGTGTCTCAAAATCTCTG
ATGTTACATTGCACAAGATAAAAATATATCATCATGAACAATAAAACTGTCTGCTTACATAAACAGTAAT
ACAAGGGGTGTTATGAGCCATATTCAACGGGAAACGTCTTGCTCAAGGCCGCGATTAAATTCCAACATGG
ATGCTGATTTATATGGGTATAAATGGGCTCGCGATAATGTCGGGCAATCAGGTGCGACAATCTACCGATT
GTATGGGAAGCCCGATGCGCCAGAGTTGTTTCTGAAACATGGCAAAGGTAGCGTTGCCAATGATGTTACA
GATGAGATGGTCAGACTAAACTGGCTGACGGAATTTATGCCTCTTCCGACCATCAAGCATTTTATCCGTA
CTCCTGATGATGCATGGTTACTCACCACTGCGATCCCAGGGAAAACAGCATTCCAGGTATTAGAAGAATA
TCCTGATTCAGGTGAAAATATTGTTGATGCGCTGGCAGTGTTCCTGCGCCGGTTGCATTCGATTCCTGTT
TGTAATTGTCCTTTTAACAGCGATCGCGTATTTCGTCTCGCTCAGGCGCAATCACGAATGAATAACGGTT
TGGTTGATGCGAGTGATTTTGATGACGAGCGTAATGGCTGGCCTGTTGAACAAGTCTGGAAAGAAATGCA
TAAACTTTTGCCATTCTCACCGGATTCAGTCGTCACTCATGGTGATTTCTCACTTGATAACCTTATTTTT
GACGAGGGGAAATTAATAGGTTGTATTGATGTTGGACGAGTCGGAATCGCAGACCGATACCAGGATCTTG
CCATCCTATGGAACTGCCTCGGTGAGTTTTCTCCTTCATTACAGAAACGGCTTTTTCAAAAATATGGTAT
TGATAATCCTGATATGAATAAATTGCAGTTTCATTTGATGCTCGATGAGTTTTTCTAATCACTAGACCAA
TGTTACACATATATACTTTAGATTGATTTAAAACTTCATTTTTAATTTAAAAGGATCTAGGTGAAGATCC
TTTTTGATAATCTCATGACCAAAATCCCTTAACGTGAGTTTTCGTTCCACTGAGCGTCAGACCCCGTAGA
AAAGATCAAAGGATCTTCTTGAGATCCTTTTTTTCTGCGCGTAATCTGCTGCTTGCAAACAAAAAAACCA
CCGCTACCAGCGGTGGTTTGTTTGCCGGATCAAGAGCTACCAACTCTTCTTCCGAAGGTAACTGGCTTCA
GCAGAGCGCAGATACCAAATACTGTTCTTCTAGTGTAGCCGTAGTTAGGCCACCACTTCAAGAACTCTGT
AGCACCGCCTACATACCTCGCTCTGCTAATCCTGTTACCAGTGGCTGCTGCCAGTGGCGATAAGTCGTGT
CTTACCGGGTTGGACTCAAGACGATAGTTACCGGATAAGGCGCAGCGGTCGGGCTGAACGGGGGGTTCGT
GCACACAGCCCAGCTTGGAGCGAAC
